Addgene plasmid #231807: MOR FRET sensor
Purpose: FRET-based intramolecular conformation sensor for rat MOR
Depositing lab: Moritz Bünemann. Depositing organization: Philipps-Universitaet Marburg. Publication: Dynamics of agonist-evoked opioid receptor activation revealed by FRET- and BRET-based opioid receptor conformation sensors. Kirchhofer SB, Kurz C, Geier L, Krett AL, Krasel C, Bunemann M. Commun Biol. 2025 Feb 8;8(1):198. doi: 10.1038/s42003-025-07630-x. PubMed 39920410.
Backbone
  Vector backbone: pcDNA3.1
  Vector type: Mammalian Expression
  Selectable markers: Neomycin (select with G418)
Growth in bacteria
  Bacterial resistance: Ampicillin, 100 μg/mL
  Growth temperature: 37°C
  Growth strain: DH5alpha
  Copy number: High Copy
Gene/Insert
  Gene/Insert name: µ-Opioid Receptor (alt name: MOR)
  Species: R. norvegicus (rat)
  Entrez Gene: Oprm1 (a.k.a. MORA, Oprm, Oprrm1)
  Tag / fusion protein: sYFP2 (3rd loop); mTurq2 (C terminal on insert)
Terms and licenses: Academic/Nonprofit Terms; Industry Terms: Not Available to Industry
How to cite: MOR FRET sensor was a gift from Moritz Bünemann (Addgene plasmid # 231807 ; http://n2t.net/addgene:231807 ; RRID:Addgene_231807)
