[The description below was written by a language model from this plasmid's Addgene catalogue record and pLannotate feature annotations shown in this document.]
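Description:
MOR FRET sensor is a mammalian expression plasmid built on the pcDNA3.1 backbone that encodes an intramolecular conformation sensor for the rat µ-opioid receptor (Oprm1). It is maintained in E. coli as a high-copy plasmid through a ColE1/pUC-type origin and an ampicillin resistance gene (β-lactamase) with its own promoter. It also carries an f1 origin. For selection in mammalian cells, an SV40 early promoter drives a neomycin phosphotransferase gene followed by an SV40 polyadenylation signal, allowing G418 selection of stable lines.

The sensor open reading frame sits downstream of the CMV immediate-early enhancer and promoter and ends at the bovine growth hormone polyadenylation signal. A T7 promoter lies just upstream of the insert. According to the catalogue entry, the yellow fluorescent protein sYFP2 is inserted into the third loop of the receptor and the cyan protein mTurquoise2 is fused to its C terminus. The feature table agrees with this layout: SYFP2 is flanked on both sides by receptor coding fragments, and mTurquoise2 follows further downstream. The automated annotation labels the receptor fragments as matches to the pig δ-opioid receptor, which most likely reflects homology among opioid receptors, since the record identifies the insert as rat MOR. The annotation also covers only part of the receptor coding region.

mTurquoise2 and sYFP2 form a donor–acceptor pair within one polypeptide, so agonist-induced rearrangement of the receptor changes the FRET signal between them. This gives an optical readout of receptor activation dynamics in transfected cells.
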