Features (pLannotate 1.2.2; 23 found; start..end, strand, type, name):
     28..80      -  misc_feature   bom (fragment): basis of mobility region from pBR322
    235..614     +  enhancer       CMV enhancer: human cytomegalovirus immediate early enhancer
    615..818     +  promoter       CMV promoter: human cytomegalovirus (CMV) immediate early promoter
    814..847     +  LTR            5' LTR (truncated) (fragment): truncated 5' long terminal repeat (LTR) from HIV-1
    863..881     +  promoter       T7 promoter: promoter for bacteriophage T7 RNA polymerase
   1237..1761    +  CDS            OPRD1 (fragment): OPRD_PIG - Experimental evidence at protein level: Swiss-Prot protein existence level 1. G-protein coupled receptor that functions as receptor for endogenous enkephalins and for a subset of other opioids. Ligand binding causes a conformation change that triggers signaling via guanine nucleotide-binding proteins (G proteins) and modulates the activity of down-stream effectors, such as adenylate cyclase. Signaling leads to the inhibition of adenylate cyclase activity. Inhibits neurotransmitter release by reducing calcium ion currents and increasing potassium ion conductance. Plays a role in the
   1768..2484    +  CDS            SYFP2: SYFP2 is a basic (constitutively fluorescent) yellow fluorescent protein published in 2006, derived from Aequorea victoria. It is reported to be a very rapidly-maturing monomer with moderate acid sensitivity.
   2491..2613    +  CDS            OPRD1 (fragment): OPRD_PIG - Experimental evidence at protein level: Swiss-Prot protein existence level 1. G-protein coupled receptor that functions as receptor for endogenous enkephalins and for a subset of other opioids. Ligand binding causes a conformation change that triggers signaling via guanine nucleotide-binding proteins (G proteins) and modulates the activity of down-stream effectors, such as adenylate cyclase. Signaling leads to the inhibition of adenylate cyclase activity. Inhibits neurotransmitter release by reducing calcium ion currents and increasing potassium ion conductance. Plays a role in the
   2806..3519    +  CDS            mTurquoise2: mTurquoise2 is a basic (constitutively fluorescent) cyan fluorescent protein published in 2012, derived from Aequorea victoria. It is reported to be a rapidly-maturing monomer with very low acid sensitivity.
   3572..3796    +  polyA_signal   bGH poly(A) signal: bovine growth hormone polyadenylation signal
   3800..3821    +  promoter       SV40 promoter (fragment): SV40 enhancer and early promoter
   3842..4270    +  rep_origin     f1 ori (sequence partly withheld): f1 bacteriophage origin of replication; arrow indicates direction of (+) strand synthesis
   4284..4613    +  promoter       SV40 promoter: SV40 enhancer and early promoter
   4680..5471    +  CDS            neo: KKA2_KLEPN - Also known as kan, nptII. Experimental evidence at protein level: Swiss-Prot protein existence level 1. Resistance to kanamycin, neomycin, paromomycin, ribostamycin, butirosin and gentamicin B. From Klebsiella pneumoniae.
   5495..5653    +  CDS            ble (fragment): BLE_KLEPN - Experimental evidence at protein level: Swiss-Prot protein existence level 1. Binding protein with a strong affinity to the bleomycin family of antibiotics. Binds to CL990; an antimitotic-antibiotic compound. From Klebsiella pneumoniae.
   5648..5769    +  polyA_signal   SV40 poly(A) signal: SV40 polyadenylation signal
   5842..5858    -  protein_bind   lac operator: The lac repressor binds to the lac operator to inhibit transcription in E. coli. This inhibition can be relieved by adding lactose or isopropyl-β-D-thiogalactopyranoside (IPTG). lac repressor encoded by lacI
   5866..5896    -  promoter       lac promoter: promoter for the E. coli lac operon
   5911..5932    -  protein_bind   CAP binding site: CAP binding activates transcription in the presence of cAMP. E. coli catabolite activator protein
   5945..6037    -  CDS            lacI (fragment): lac repressor; lacI; The lac repressor binds to the lac operator to inhibit transcription in E. coli. This inhibition can be relieved by adding lactose or isopropyl-β-D-thiogalactopyranoside (IPTG).
   6220..6808    -  rep_origin     ori: high-copy-number ColE1/pMB1/pBR322/pUC origin of replication
   6979..7839    -  CDS            AmpR: β-lactamase; bla; confers resistance to ampicillin, carbenicillin, and related antibiotics
   7840..7944    -  promoter       AmpR promoter: bla
>Addgene plasmid #231807 | MOR FRET sensor | addgene full sequence | sequence record 467728 | Addgene NGS Result
GACGGATCGGGAGATCTCCCGATCCCCTATGGTGCACTCTCAGTACAATCTGCTCTGATGCCGCATAGTT
AAGCCAGTATCTGCTCCCTGCTTGTGTGTTGGAGGTCGCTGAGTAGTGCGCGAGCAAAATTTAAGCTACA
ACAAGGCAAGGCTTGACCGACAATTGCATGAAGAATCTGCTTAGGGTTAGGCGTTTTGCGCTGCTTCGCG
ATGTACGGGCCAGATATACGCGTTGACATTGATTATTGACTAGTTATTAATAGTAATCAATTACGGGGTC
ATTAGTTCATAGCCCATATATGGAGTTCCGCGTTACATAACTTACGGTAAATGGCCCGCCTGGCTGACCG
CCCAACGACCCCCGCCCATTGACGTCAATAATGACGTATGTTCCCATAGTAACGCCAATAGGGACTTTCC
ATTGACGTCAATGGGTGGAGTATTTACGGTAAACTGCCCACTTGGCAGTACATCAAGTGTATCATATGCC
AAGTACGCCCCCTATTGACGTCAATGACGGTAAATGGCCCGCCTGGCATTATGCCCAGTACATGACCTTA
TGGGACTTTCCTACTTGGCAGTACATCTACGTATTAGTCATCGCTATTACCATGGTGATGCGGTTTTGGC
AGTACATCAATGGGCGTGGATAGCGGTTTGACTCACGGGGATTTCCAAGTCTCCACCCCATTGACGTCAA
TGGGAGTTTGTTTTGGCACCAAAATCAACGGGACTTTCCAAAATGTCGTAACAACTCCGCCCCATTGACG
CAAATGGGCGGTAGGCGTGTACGGTGGGAGGTCTATATAAGCAGAGCTCTCTGGCTAACTAGAGAACCCA
CTGCTTACTGGCTTATCGAAATTAATACGACTCACTATAGGGAGACCCAAGCTGGCTAGCGTTTAAACTT
AAGCTTGGTACCGAGCTCGGATCCACTAGTCCAGTGTGGTGGAATTCACCATGGACAGCAGCACCGGCCC
AGGGAACACCAGCGACTGCTCAGACCCCTTAGCTCAGGCAAGTTGCTCCCCAGCACCTGGCTCCTGGCTC
AACTTGTCCCACGTTGATGGCAACCAGTCCGATCCATGCGGTCTGAACCGCACCGGGCTTGGCGGGAACG
ACAGCCTGTGCCCTCAGACCGGCAGCCCTTCCATGGTCACAGCCATTACCATCATGGCCCTCTACTCTAT
CGTGTGTGTAGTGGGCCTCTTCGGAAACTTCCTGGTCATGTATGTGATTGTAAGATACACCAAAATGAAG
ACTGCCACCAACATCTACATTTTCAACCTTGCTCTGGCAGACGCCTTAGCGACCAGTACACTGCCCTTTC
AGAGTGTCAACTACCTGATGGGAACATGGCCCTTCGGAACCATCCTCTGCAAGATCGTGATCTCAATAGA
TTACTACAACATGTTCACCAGCATATTCACCCTCTGCACCATGAGCGTGGACCGCTACATTGCTGTCTGC
CACCCAGTCAAAGCCCTGGATTTCCGTACCCCCCGAAATGCCAAAATCGTCAACGTCTGCAACTGGATCC
TCTCTTCTGCCATCGGTCTGCCTGTAATGTTCATGGCAACCACAAAATACAGGCAGGGGTCCATAGATTG
CACCCTCACGTTCTCCCACCCAACCTGGTACTGGGAGAACCTGCTCAAAATCTGTGTCTTTATCTTCGCT
TTCATCATGCCGATCCTCATCATCACTGTGTGTTACGGCCTGATGATCTTACGACTCAAGAGCGTTCGCA
TGCTATCGGGCCCGCGGATGGTGAGCAAGGGCGAGGAGCTGTTCACCGGGGTGGTGCCCATCCTGGTCGA
GCTGGACGGCGACGTAAACGGCCACAAGTTCAGCGTGTCCGGCGAGGGCGAGGGCGATGCCACCTACGGC
AAGCTGACCCTGAAGCTGATCTGCACCACCGGCAAGCTGCCCGTGCCCTGGCCCACCCTCGTGACCACCC
TGGGCTACGGCGTGCAGTGCTTCGCCCGCTACCCCGACCACATGAAGCAGCACGACTTCTTCAAGTCCGC
CATGCCCGAAGGCTACGTCCAGGAGCGCACCATCTTCTTCAAGGACGACGGCAACTACAAGACCCGCGCC
GAGGTGAAGTTCGAGGGCGACACCCTGGTGAACCGCATCGAGCTGAAGGGCATCGACTTCAAGGAGGACG
GCAACATCCTGGGGCACAAGCTGGAGTACAACTACAACAGCCACAACGTCTATATCACCGCCGACAAGCA
GAAGAACGGCATCAAGGCCAACTTCAAGATCCGCCACAACATCGAGGACGGCGGCGTGCAGCTCGCCGAC
CACTACCAGCAGAACACCCCCATCGGCGACGGCCCCGTGCTGCTGCCCGACAACCACTACCTGAGCTACC
AGTCCAAGCTGAGCAAAGACCCCAACGAGAAGCGCGATCACATGGTCCTGCTGGAGTTCGTGACCGCCGC
CGGGATCACTCTCGGCATGGACGAGCTGTACAAGGTTAACTCCAAAGAAAAGGACAGGAATCTGCGCAGG
ATCACCCGGATGGTGCTGGTGGTCGTGGCTGTATTTATCGTCTGCTGGACCCCCATCCACATCTACGTCA
TCATCAAAGCGCTGATCACGATTCCAGAAACCACATTTCAGACCGTTTCCTGGCACTTCTGCATTGCTTT
GGGTTACACGAACAGCTGCCTGAATCCAGTTCTTTACGCCTTCCTGGATGAAAACTTCAAGCGATGCTTC
AGAGAGTTCTGCATCCCAACCTCGTCCACGATCGAACAGCAAAACTCCACTCGAGTCCGTCAGAACACTA
CCGGTGTGAGCAAGGGCGAGGAGCTGTTCACCGGGGTGGTGCCCATCCTGGTCGAGCTGGACGGCGACGT
AAACGGCCACAAGTTCAGCGTGTCCGGCGAGGGCGAGGGCGATGCCACCTACGGCAAGCTGACCCTGAAG
TTCATCTGCACCACCGGCAAGCTGCCCGTGCCCTGGCCCACCCTCGTGACCACCCTGTCCTGGGGCGTGC
AGTGCTTCGCCCGCTACCCCGACCACATGAAGCAGCACGACTTCTTCAAGTCCGCCATGCCCGAAGGCTA
CGTCCAGGAGCGCACCATCTTCTTCAAGGACGACGGCAACTACAAGACCCGCGCCGAGGTGAAGTTCGAG
GGCGACACCCTGGTGAACCGCATCGAGCTGAAGGGCATCGACTTCAAGGAGGACGGCAACATCCTGGGGC
ACAAGCTGGAGTACAACTACTTCAGCGACAACGTCTATATCACCGCCGACAAGCAGAAGAACGGCATCAA
GGCCAACTTCAAGATCCGCCACAACATCGAGGACGGCGGCGTGCAGCTCGCCGACCACTACCAGCAGAAC
ACCCCCATCGGCGACGGCCCCGTGCTGCTGCCCGACAACCACTACCTGAGCACCCAGTCCAAGCTGAGCA
AAGACCCCAACGAGAAGCGCGATCACATGGTCCTGCTGGAGTTCGTGACCGCCGCCGGGATCACTCTCGG
CATGGACGAGCTGTACAAGGATATCTAGCTCGAGTCTAGAGGGCCCGTTTAAACCCGCTGATCAGCCTCG
ACTGTGCCTTCTAGTTGCCAGCCATCTGTTGTTTGCCCCTCCCCCGTGCCTTCCTTGACCCTGGAAGGTG
CCACTCCCACTGTCCTTTCCTAATAAAATGAGGAAATTGCATCGCATTGTCTGAGTAGGTGTCATTCTAT
TCTGGGGGGTGGGGTGGGGCAGGACAGCAAGGGGGAGGATTGGGAAGACAATAGCAGGCATGCTGGGGAT
GCGGTGGGCTCTATGGCTTCTGAGGCGGAAAGAACCAGCTGGGGCTCTAGGGGGTATCCCC
[124 nt withheld, positions 3842-3965]
C
[91 nt withheld, positions 3967-4057]
A
[49 nt withheld, positions 4059-4107]
CCTTTGACGTTGGAGTCCACGTTCTTT
[37 nt withheld, positions 4135-4171]
ACCCTATCTCGGTCTATTCTTTTGATTTATAAGGGATTTTGCCGATTTCGGCCTATTGGTTAAAAAATGA
GCTGATTTAACAAAAATTTAACGCGAATTAATTCTGTGGAATGTGTGTCAGTTAGGGTGTGGAAAGTCCC
CAGGCTCCCCAGCAGGCAGAAGTATGCAAAGCATGCATCTCAATTAGTCAGCAACCAGGTGTGGAAAGTC
CCCAGGCTCCCCAGCAGGCAGAAGTATGCAAAGCATGCATCTCAATTAGTCAGCAACCATAGTCCCGCCC
CTAACTCCGCCCATCCCGCCCCTAACTCCGCCCAGTTCCGCCCATTCTCCGCCCCATGGCTGACTAATTT
TTTTTATTTATGCAGAGGCCGAGGCCGCCTCTGCCTCTGAGCTATTCCAGAAGTAGTGAGGAGGCTTTTT
TGGAGGCCTAGGCTTTTGCAAAAAGCTCCCGGGAGCTTGTATATCCATTTTCGGATCTGATCAAGAGACA
GGATGAGGATCGTTTCGCATGATTGAACAAGATGGATTGCACGCAGGTTCTCCGGCCGCTTGGGTGGAGA
GGCTATTCGGCTATGACTGGGCACAACAGACAATCGGCTGCTCTGATGCCGCCGTGTTCCGGCTGTCAGC
GCAGGGGCGCCCGGTTCTTTTTGTCAAGACCGACCTGTCCGGTGCCCTGAATGAACTGCAGGACGAGGCA
GCGCGGCTATCGTGGCTGGCCACGACGGGCGTTCCTTGCGCAGCTGTGCTCGACGTTGTCACTGAAGCGG
GAAGGGACTGGCTGCTATTGGGCGAAGTGCCGGGGCAGGATCTCCTGTCATCTCACCTTGCTCCTGCCGA
GAAAGTATCCATCATGGCTGATGCAATGCGGCGGCTGCATACGCTTGATCCGGCTACCTGCCCATTCGAC
CACCAAGCGAAACATCGCATCGAGCGAGCACGTACTCGGATGGAAGCCGGTCTTGTCGATCAGGATGATC
TGGACGAAGAGCATCAGGGGCTCGCGCCAGCCGAACTGTTCGCCAGGCTCAAGGCGCGCATGCCCGACGG
CGAGGATCTCGTCGTGACCCATGGCGATGCCTGCTTGCCGAATATCATGGTGGAAAATGGCCGCTTTTCT
GGATTCATCGACTGTGGCCGGCTGGGTGTGGCGGACCGCTATCAGGACATAGCGTTGGCTACCCGTGATA
TTGCTGAAGAGCTTGGCGGCGAATGGGCTGACCGCTTCCTCGTGCTTTACGGTATCGCCGCTCCCGATTC
GCAGCGCATCGCCTTCTATCGCCTTCTTGACGAGTTCTTCTGAGCGGGACTCTGGGGTTCGAAATGACCG
ACCAAGCGACGCCCAACCTGCCATCACGAGATTTCGATTCCACCGCCGCCTTCTATGAAAGGTTGGGCTT
CGGAATCGTTTTCCGGGACGCCGGCTGGATGATCCTCCAGCGCGGGGATCTCATGCTGGAGTTCTTCGCC
CACCCCAACTTGTTTATTGCAGCTTATAATGGTTACAAATAAAGCAATAGCATCACAAATTTCACAAATA
AAGCATTTTTTTCACTGCATTCTAGTTGTGGTTTGTCCAAACTCATCAATGTATCTTATCATGTCTGTAT
ACCGTCGACCTCTAGCTAGAGCTTGGCGTAATCATGGTCATAGCTGTTTCCTGTGTGAAATTGTTATCCG
CTCACAATTCCACACAACATACGAGCCGGAAGCATAAAGTGTAAAGCCTGGGGTGCCTAATGAGTGAGCT
AACTCACATTAATTGCGTTGCGCTCACTGCCCGCTTTCCAGTCGGGAAACCTGTCGTGCCAGCTGCATTA
ATGAATCGGCCAACGCGCGGGGAGAGGCGGTTTGCGTATTGGGCGCTCTTCCGCTTCCTCGCTCACTGAC
TCGCTGCGCTCGGTCGTTCGGCTGCGGCGAGCGGTATCAGCTCACTCAAAGGCGGTAATACGGTTATCCA
CAGAATCAGGGGATAACGCAGGAAAGAACATGTGAGCAAAAGGCCAGCAAAAGGCCAGGAACCGTAAAAA
GGCCGCGTTGCTGGCGTTTTTCCATAGGCTCCGCCCCCCTGACGAGCATCACAAAAATCGACGCTCAAGT
CAGAGGTGGCGAAACCCGACAGGACTATAAAGATACCAGGCGTTTCCCCCTGGAAGCTCCCTCGTGCGCT
CTCCTGTTCCGACCCTGCCGCTTACCGGATACCTGTCCGCCTTTCTCCCTTCGGGAAGCGTGGCGCTTTC
TCATAGCTCACGCTGTAGGTATCTCAGTTCGGTGTAGGTCGTTCGCTCCAAGCTGGGCTGTGTGCACGAA
CCCCCCGTTCAGCCCGACCGCTGCGCCTTATCCGGTAACTATCGTCTTGAGTCCAACCCGGTAAGACACG
ACTTATCGCCACTGGCAGCAGCCACTGGTAACAGGATTAGCAGAGCGAGGTATGTAGGCGGTGCTACAGA
GTTCTTGAAGTGGTGGCCTAACTACGGCTACACTAGAAGAACAGTATTTGGTATCTGCGCTCTGCTGAAG
CCAGTTACCTTCGGAAAAAGAGTTGGTAGCTCTTGATCCGGCAAACAAACCACCGCTGGTAGCGGTGGTT
TTTTTGTTTGCAAGCAGCAGATTACGCGCAGAAAAAAAGGATCTCAAGAAGATCCTTTGATCTTTTCTAC
GGGGTCTGACGCTCAGTGGAACGAAAACTCACGTTAAGGGATTTTGGTCATGAGATTATCAAAAAGGATC
TTCACCTAGATCCTTTTAAATTAAAAATGAAGTTTTAAATCAATCTAAAGTATATATGAGTAAACTTGGT
CTGACAGTTACCAATGCTTAATCAGTGAGGCACCTATCTCAGCGATCTGTCTATTTCGTTCATCCATAGT
TGCCTGACTCCCCGTCGTGTAGATAACTACGATACGGGAGGGCTTACCATCTGGCCCCAGTGCTGCAATG
ATACCGCGAGACCCACGCTCACCGGCTCCAGATTTATCAGCAATAAACCAGCCAGCCGGAAGGGCCGAGC
GCAGAAGTGGTCCTGCAACTTTATCCGCCTCCATCCAGTCTATTAATTGTTGCCGGGAAGCTAGAGTAAG
TAGTTCGCCAGTTAATAGTTTGCGCAACGTTGTTGCCATTGCTACAGGCATCGTGGTGTCACGCTCGTCG
TTTGGTATGGCTTCATTCAGCTCCGGTTCCCAACGATCAAGGCGAGTTACATGATCCCCCATGTTGTGCA
AAAAAGCGGTTAGCTCCTTCGGTCCTCCGATCGTTGTCAGAAGTAAGTTGGCCGCAGTGTTATCACTCAT
GGTTATGGCAGCACTGCATAATTCTCTTACTGTCATGCCATCCGTAAGATGCTTTTCTGTGACTGGTGAG
TACTCAACCAAGTCATTCTGAGAATAGTGTATGCGGCGACCGAGTTGCTCTTGCCCGGCGTCAATACGGG
ATAATACCGCGCCACATAGCAGAACTTTAAAAGTGCTCATCATTGGAAAACGTTCTTCGGGGCGAAAACT
CTCAAGGATCTTACCGCTGTTGAGATCCAGTTCGATGTAACCCACTCGTGCACCCAACTGATCTTCAGCA
TCTTTTACTTTCACCAGCGTTTCTGGGTGAGCAAAAACAGGAAGGCAAAATGCCGCAAAAAAGGGAATAA
GGGCGACACGGAAATGTTGAATACTCATACTCTTCCTTTTTCAATATTATTGAAGCATTTATCAGGGTTA
TTGTCTCATGAGCGGATACATATTTGAATGTATTTAGAAAAATAAACAAATAGGGGTTCCGCGCACATTT
CCCCGAAAAGTGCCACCTGACGTC
